>Addgene plasmid #189539 | pDEST26-his-hSFRP1 | addgene full sequence | sequence record 374149 | Addgene NGS Result
CATTAGATGCATGTCGTTACATAACTTACGGTAAATGGCCCGCCTGGCTGACCGCCCAACGACCCCCGCC
CATTGACGTCAATAATGACGTATGTTCCCATAGTAACGCCAATAGGGACTTTCCATTGACGTCAATGGGT
GGAGTATTTACGGTAAACTGCCCACTTGGCAGTACATCAAGTGTATCATATGCCAAGTACGCCCCCTATT
GACGTCAATGACGGTAAATGGCCCGCCTGGCATTATGCCCAGTACATGACCTTATGGGACTTTCCTACTT
GGCAGTACATCTACGTATTAGTCATCGCTATTACCATGGTGATGCGGTTTTGGCAGTACATCAATGGGCG
TGGATAGCGGTTTGACTCACGGGGATTTCCAAGTCTCCACCCCATTGACGTCAATGGGAGTTTGTTTTGG
CACCAAAATCAACGGGACTTTCCAAAATGTCGTAACAACTCCGCCCCATTGACGCAAATGGGCGGTAGGC
GTGTACGGTGGGAGGTCTATATAAGCAGAGCTCGTTTAGTGAACCGTCAGATCGCCTGGAGACGCCATCC
ACGCTGTTTTGACCTCCATAGAAGACACCGGGACCGATCCAGCCTCCGGACTCTAGCCTAGGCCGCGGAC
CATGGCGTACTACCATCACCATCACCATCACTCTAGATCAACAAGTTTGTACAAAAAAGTTGGCATGGGC
ATCGGGCGCAGCGAGGGGGGCCGCCGCGGGGCAGCCCTGGGCGTGCTGCTGGCGCTGGGCGCGGCGCTTC
TGGCCGTGGGCTCGGCCAGCGAGTACGACTACGTGAGCTTCCAGTCGGACATCGGCCCGTACCAGAGCGG
GCGCTTCTACACCAAGCCACCTCAGTGCGTGGACATCCCCGCGGACCTGCGGCTGTGCCACAACGTGGGC
TACAAGAAGATGGTGCTGCCCAACCTGCTGGAGCACGAGACCATGGCGGAGGTGAAGCAGCAGGCCAGCA
GCTGGGTGCCCCTGCTCAACAAGAACTGCCACGCCGGCACCCAGGTCTTCCTCTGCTCGCTCTTCGCGCC
CGTCTGCCTGGACCGGCCCATCTACCCGTGTCGCTGGCTCTGCGAGGCCGTGCGCGACTCGTGCGAGCCG
GTCATGCAGTTCTTCGGCTTCTACTGGCCCGAGATGCTTAAGTGTGACAAGTTCCCCGAGGGGGACGTCT
GCATCGCCATGACGCCGCCCAATGCCACCGAAGCCTCCAAGCCCCAAGGCACAACGGTGTGTCCTCCCTG
TGACAACGAGTTGAAATCTGAGGCCATCATTGAACATCTCTGTGCCAGCGAGTTTGCACTGAGGATGAAA
ATAAAAGAAGTGAAAAAAGAAAATGGCGACAAGAAGATTGTCCCCAAGAAGAAGAAGCCCCTGAAGTTGG
GGCCCATCAAGAAGAAGGACCTGAAGAAGCTTGTGCTGTACCTGAAGAATGGGGCTGACTGTCCCTGCCA
CCAGCTGGACAACCTCAGCCACCACTTCCTCATCATGGGCCGCAAGGTGAAGAGCCAGTACTTGCTGACG
GCCATCCACAAGTGGGACAAGAAAAACAAGGAGTTCAAAAACTTCATGAAGAAAATGAAAAACCATGAGT
GCCCCACCTTTCAGTCCGTGTTTAAGTGCCCAACTTTCTTGTACAAAGTGGTTGATCGCGTGCATGCGAC
GTCATAGCTCTCTCCCTATAGTGAGTCGTATTATAAGCTAGGCACTGGCCGTCGTTTTACAACGTCGTGA
CTGGGAAAACTGCTAGCTTGGGATCTTTGTGAAGGAACCTTACTTCTGTGGTGTGACATAATTGGACAAA
CTACCTACAGAGATTTAAAGCTCTAAGGTAAATATAAAATTTTTAAGTGTATAATGTGTTAAACTAGCTG
CATATGCTTGCTGCTTGAGAGTTTTGCTTACTGAGTATGATTTATGAAAATATTATACACAGGAGCTAGT
GATTCTAATTGTTTGTGTATTTTAGATTCACAGTCCCAAGGCTCATTTCAGGCCCCTCAGTCCTCACAGT
CTGTTCATGATCATAATCAGCCATACCACATTTGTAGAGGTTTTACTTGCTTTAAAAAACCTCCCACACC
TCCCCCTGAACCTGAAACATAAAATGAATGCAATTGTTGTTGTTAACTTGTTTATTGCAGCTTATAATGG
TTACAAATAAAGCAATAGCATCACAAATTTCACAAATAAAGCATTTTTTTCACTGCATTCTAGTTGTGGT
TTGTCCAAACTCATCAATGTATCTTATCATGTCTGGATCGATCCTGCATTAATGAATCGGCCAACGCGCG
GGGAGAGGCGGTTTGCGTATTGGCTGGCGTAATAGCGAAGAGGCCCGCACCGATCGCCCTTCCCAACAGT
TGCGCAGCCTGAATGGCGAATGGG
[65 nt withheld, positions 2405-2469]
A
[58 nt withheld, positions 2471-2528]
C
[91 nt withheld, positions 2530-2620]
A
[49 nt withheld, positions 2622-2670]
CCTTTGACGTTGGAGTCCACGTTCTTT
[37 nt withheld, positions 2698-2734]
ACCCTATCTCGGTCTATTCTTTTGATTTATAAGGGATTTTGCCGATTTCGGCCTATTGGTTAAAAAATGA
GCTGATTTAACAAAAATTTAACGCGAATTTTAACAAAATATTAACGCTTACAATTTCCTGATGCGGTATT
TTCTCCTTACGCATCTGTGCGGTATTTCACACCGCATACGCGGATCTGCGCAGCACCATGGCCTGAAATA
ACCTCTGAAAGAGGAACTTGGTTAGGTACCTTCTGAGGCGGAAAGAACCAGCTGTGGAATGTGTGTCAGT
TAGGGTGTGGAAAGTCCCCAGGCTCCCCAGCAGGCAGAAGTATGCAAAGCATGCATCTCAATTAGTCAGC
AACCAGGTGTGGAAAGTCCCCAGGCTCCCCAGCAGGCAGAAGTATGCAAAGCATGCATCTCAATTAGTCA
GCAACCATAGTCCCGCCCCTAACTCCGCCCATCCCGCCCCTAACTCCGCCCAGTTCCGCCCATTCTCCGC
CCCATGGCTGACTAATTTTTTTTATTTATGCAGAGGCCGAGGCCGCCTCGGCCTCTGAGCTATTCCAGAA
GTAGTGAGGAGGCTTTTTTGGAGGCCTAGGCTTTTGCAAAAAGCTTGATTCTTCTGACACAACAGTCTCG
AACTTAAGGCTAGAGCCACCATGATTGAACAAGATGGATTGCACGCAGGTTCTCCGGCCGCTTGGGTGGA
GAGGCTATTCGGCTATGACTGGGCACAACAGACAATCGGCTGCTCTGATGCCGCCGTGTTCCGGCTGTCA
GCGCAGGGGCGCCCGGTTCTTTTTGTCAAGACCGACCTGTCCGGTGCCCTGAATGAACTGCAGGACGAGG
CAGCGCGGCTATCGTGGCTGGCCACGACGGGCGTTCCTTGCGCAGCTGTGCTCGACGTTGTCACTGAAGC
GGGAAGGGACTGGCTGCTATTGGGCGAAGTGCCGGGGCAGGATCTCCTGTCATCTCACCTTGCTCCTGCC
GAGAAAGTATCCATCATGGCTGATGCAATGCGGCGGCTGCATACGCTTGATCCGGCTACCTGCCCATTCG
ACCACCAAGCGAAACATCGCATCGAGCGAGCACGTACTCGGATGGAAGCCGGTCTTGTCGATCAGGATGA
TCTGGACGAAGAGCATCAGGGGCTCGCGCCAGCCGAACTGTTCGCCAGGCTCAAGGCGCGCATGCCCGAC
GGCGAGGATCTCGTCGTGACCCATGGCGATGCCTGCTTGCCGAATATCATGGTGGAAAATGGCCGCTTTT
CTGGATTCATCGACTGTGGCCGGCTGGGTGTGGCGGACCGCTATCAGGACATAGCGTTGGCTACCCGTGA
TATTGCTGAAGAGCTTGGCGGCGAATGGGCTGACCGCTTCCTCGTGCTTTACGGTATCGCCGCTCCCGAT
TCGCAGCGCATCGCCTTCTATCGCCTTCTTGACGAGTTCTTCTGAGCGGGACTCTGGGGTTCGAAATGAC
CGACCAAGCGACGCCCAACCTGCCATCACGATGGCCGCAATAAAATATCTTTATTTTCATTACATCTGTG
TGTTGGTTTTTTGTGTGAATCGATAGCGATAAGGATCCGCGTATGGTGCACTCTCAGTACAATCTGCTCT
GATGCCGCATAGTTAAGCCAGCCCCGACACCCGCCAACACCCGCTGACGCGCCCTGACGGGCTTGTCTGC
TCCCGGCATCCGCTTACAGACAAGCTGTGACCGTCTCCGGGAGCTGCATGTGTCAGAGGTTTTCACCGTC
ATCACCGAAACGCGCGAGACGAAAGGGCCTCGTGATACGCCTATTTTTATAGGTTAATGTCATGATAATA
ATGGTTTCTTAGACGTCAGGTGGCACTTTTCGGGGAAATGTGCGCGGAACCCCTATTTGTTTATTTTTCT
AAATACATTCAAATATGTATCCGCTCATGAGACAATAACCCTGATAAATGCTTCAATAATATTGAAAAAG
GAAGAGTATGAGTATTCAACATTTCCGTGTCGCCCTTATTCCCTTTTTTGCGGCATTTTGCCTTCCTGTT
TTTGCTCACCCAGAAACGCTGGTGAAAGTAAAAGATGCTGAAGATCAGTTGGGTGCACGAGTGGGTTACA
TCGAACTGGATCTCAACAGCGGTAAGATCCTTGAGAGTTTTCGCCCCGAAGAACGTTTTCCAATGATGAG
CACTTTTAAAGTTCTGCTATGTGGCGCGGTATTATCCCGTATTGACGCCGGGCAAGAGCAACTCGGTCGC
CGCATACACTATTCTCAGAATGACTTGGTTGAGTACTCACCAGTCACAGAAAAGCATCTTACGGATGGCA
TGACAGTAAGAGAATTATGCAGTGCTGCCATAACCATGAGTGATAACACTGCGGCCAACTTACTTCTGAC
AACGATCGGAGGACCGAAGGAGCTAACCGCTTTTTTGCACAACATGGGGGATCATGTAACTCGCCTTGAT
CGTTGGGAACCGGAGCTGAATGAAGCCATACCAAACGACGAGCGTGACACCACGATGCCTGTAGCAATGG
CAACAACGTTGCGCAAACTATTAACTGGCGAACTACTTACTCTAGCTTCCCGGCAACAATTAATAGACTG
GATGGAGGCGGATAAAGTTGCAGGACCACTTCTGCGCTCGGCCCTTCCGGCTGGCTGGTTTATTGCTGAT
AAATCTGGAGCCGGTGAGCGTGGGTCTCGCGGTATCATTGCAGCACTGGGGCCAGATGGTAAGCCCTCCC
GTATCGTAGTTATCTACACGACGGGGAGTCAGGCAACTATGGATGAACGAAATAGACAGATCGCTGAGAT
AGGTGCCTCACTGATTAAGCATTGGTAACTGTCAGACCAAGTTTACTCATATATACTTTAGATTGATTTA
AAACTTCATTTTTAATTTAAAAGGATCTAGGTGAAGATCCTTTTTGATAATCTCATGACCAAAATCCCTT
AACGTGAGTTTTCGTTCCACTGAGCGTCAGACCCCGTAGAAAAGATCAAAGGATCTTCTTGAGATCCTTT
TTTTCTGCGCGTAATCTGCTGCTTGCAAACAAAAAAACCACCGCTACCAGCGGTGGTTTGTTTGCCGGAT
CAAGAGCTACCAACTCTTTTTCCGAAGGTAACTGGCTTCAGCAGAGCGCAGATACCAAATACTGTTCTTC
TAGTGTAGCCGTAGTTAGGCCACCACTTCAAGAACTCTGTAGCACCGCCTACATACCTCGCTCTGCTAAT
CCTGTTACCAGTGGCTGCTGCCAGTGGCGATAAGTCGTGTCTTACCGGGTTGGACTCAAGACGATAGTTA
CCGGATAAGGCGCAGCGGTCGGGCTGAACGGGGGGTTCGTGCACACAGCCCAGCTTGGAGCGAACGACCT
ACACCGAACTGAGATACCTACAGCGTGAGCTATGAGAAAGCGCCACGCTTCCCGAAGGGAGAAAGGCGGA
CAGGTATCCGGTAAGCGGCAGGGTCGGAACAGGAGAGCGCACGAGGGAGCTTCCAGGGGGAAACGCCTGG
TATCTTTATAGTCCTGTCGGGTTTCGCCACCTCTGACTTGAGCGTCGATTTTTGTGATGCTCGTCAGGGG
GGCGGAGCCTATGGAAAAACGCCAGCAACGCGGCCTTTTTACGGTTCCTGGCCTTTTGCTGGCCTTTTGC
TCACATGTTCTTTCCTGCGTTATCCCCTGATTCTGTGGATAACCGTATTACCGCCTTTGAGTGAGCTGAT
ACCGCTCGCCGCAGCCGAACGACCGAGCGCAGCGAGTCAGTGAGCGAGGAAGCGGAAGAGCGCCCAATAC
GCAAACCGCCTCTCCCCGCGCGTTGGCCGATTCATTAATGCAGAGCTTGCAATTCGCGCTTTTTCAATAT
TATTGAAGCATTTATCAGGGTTATTGTCTCATGAGCGGATACATATTTGAATGTATTTAGAAAAATAAAC
AAATAGGGGTTCCGCGCACATTTCCCCGAAAAGTGCCACCTGACGTCTAAGAAACCATTATTATCATGAC
ATTAACCTATAAAAATAGGCGTATTACGAGGCCCTTTCACG
Features (pLannotate 1.2.2; 26 found; start..end, strand, type, name):
     15..318     +  enhancer       CMV enhancer: human cytomegalovirus immediate early enhancer
    319..522     +  promoter       CMV promoter: human cytomegalovirus (CMV) immediate early promoter
    642..661     +  CDS            8xHis (fragment): 8xHis affinity tag
    672..689     +  protein_bind   attB1 (fragment): mutant version of attB; core recombination site for the Gateway® BP reaction BP Clonase™
    695..1636    +  CDS            SFRP1: SFRP1_HUMAN - Also known as FRP, FRP1, SARP2. Experimental evidence at protein level: Swiss-Prot protein existence level 1. Soluble frizzled-related proteins (sFRPS) function as modulators of Wnt signaling through direct interaction with Wnts. They have a role in regulating cell growth and differentiation in specific cell types. SFRP1 decreases intracellular beta-catenin levels (By similarity). Has antiproliferative effects on vascular cells, in vitro and in vivo, and can induce, in vivo, an angiogenic response. In vascular cell cycle, delays the G1 phase and entry into the S phase (By similar
   1639..1662    -  protein_bind   attB2: mutant version of attB; recombination site for the Gateway® BP reaction BP Clonase™
   1695..1713    -  promoter       T7 promoter: promoter for bacteriophage T7 RNA polymerase
   1723..1760    +  CDS            lacZα (fragment): LacZα fragment of β-galactosidase; lacZ fragment
   1772..1886    +  intron         large T intron (fragment): SV40 (simian virus 40) large T antigen intron
   1960..1985    +  intron         small t intron (fragment): SV40 (simian virus 40) small t antigen intron
   1985..2122    +  CDS            large T antigen (fragment): large T antigen from SV40 (simian virus 40)
   2145..2279    +  polyA_signal   SV40 poly(A) signal: SV40 polyadenylation signal
   2284..2333    -  CDS            lacI (fragment): lac repressor; lacI; The lac repressor binds to the lac operator to inhibit transcription in E. coli. This inhibition can be relieved by adding lactose or isopropyl-β-D-thiogalactopyranoside (IPTG).
   2333..2400    +  CDS            lacZα (fragment): LacZα fragment of β-galactosidase; lacZ fragment
   2405..2860    +  rep_origin     f1 ori (sequence partly withheld): f1 bacteriophage origin of replication; arrow indicates direction of (+) strand synthesis
   2861..2912    -  misc_feature   bom (fragment): basis of mobility region from pBR322
   2977..3334    +  promoter       SV40 promoter: SV40 enhancer and early promoter
   3385..4176    +  CDS            neo: KKA2_KLEPN - Also known as kan, nptII. Experimental evidence at protein level: Swiss-Prot protein existence level 1. Resistance to kanamycin, neomycin, paromomycin, ribostamycin, butirosin and gentamicin B. From Klebsiella pneumoniae.
   4243..4291    +  polyA_signal   poly(A) signal: synthetic polyadenylation signal
   4311..4365    -  misc_feature   bom (fragment): basis of mobility region from pBR322
   4467..4502    -  CDS            rop (fragment): Rop protein, which maintains plasmids at low copy number; rop
   4597..4701    +  promoter       AmpR promoter: bla
   4702..5562    +  CDS            AmpR: β-lactamase; bla; confers resistance to ampicillin, carbenicillin, and related antibiotics
   5733..6321    +  rep_origin     ori: high-copy-number ColE1/pMB1/pBR322/pUC origin of replication
   6504..6557    +  CDS            lacI (fragment): lac repressor; lacI; The lac repressor binds to the lac operator to inhibit transcription in E. coli. This inhibition can be relieved by adding lactose or isopropyl-β-D-thiogalactopyranoside (IPTG).
   6573..6670    -  promoter       AmpR promoter: bla
