[The description below was written by a language model from this plasmid's Addgene catalogue record and pLannotate feature annotations shown in this document.]
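Description:
pDEST26-his-hSFRP1 is a mammalian expression plasmid built on the Gateway destination vector pDEST26, carrying the human secreted frizzled related protein 1 (SFRP1, also known as FRP1, FrzA or SARP2) coding sequence. It is propagated in E. coli as a high-copy plasmid through a ColE1/pUC-type origin and selected with ampicillin via the β-lactamase gene. An f1 origin is also present, which allows production of single-stranded DNA. For selection in mammalian cells, the backbone carries a neomycin phosphotransferase (neo) gene driven by the SV40 enhancer/early promoter and followed by a synthetic polyadenylation signal, which would permit G418 selection of stable transfectants.

The expression cassette consists of the human cytomegalovirus immediate early enhancer and promoter, followed by a polyhistidine tag, an attB1 site, the SFRP1 open reading frame, and an attB2 site. The attB sites are the scars left by Gateway recombination of the insert into the destination vector. Because the tag lies upstream of attB1, the protein is expressed as an N-terminal His fusion, consistent with the catalogue entry. The annotation software scores the tag as a partial match to an 8xHis element. Downstream, SV40 small t/large T intron fragments and the SV40 polyadenylation signal provide transcript processing. A T7 promoter sits in reverse orientation just past attB2. Several short lacZα, lacI, rop and bom fragments are backbone remnants with no apparent function.

SFRP1 is a soluble modulator of Wnt signalling that binds Wnt ligands directly. The stated purpose of the plasmid is expression of SFRP1 protein in mammalian cells, with the His tag available for detection or affinity capture.
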