Addgene plasmid #189539: pDEST26-his-hSFRP1
Purpose: Protein expression of SFRP1 in mammalian cells.
Depositing lab: Haian Fu. Depositing organization: Emory University.
Backbone
  Vector backbone: pDEST26
  Vector type: Mammalian Expression
Growth in bacteria
  Bacterial resistance: Ampicillin, 100 μg/mL
  Growth temperature: 37°C
  Growth strain: DH5alpha
  Copy number: High Copy
Gene/Insert
  Gene/Insert name: secreted frizzled related protein 1 (alt name: SFRP1; FRP; FRP1; FrzA; FRP-1; SARP2)
  Species: H. sapiens (human)
  Entrez Gene: SFRP1 (a.k.a. FRP, FRP-1, FRP1, FrzA, SARP2)
  Tag / fusion protein: his (N terminal on insert)
  Cloning method: Gateway Cloning
Terms and licenses: Academic/Nonprofit Terms; Industry Terms: Not Available to Industry
How to cite: pDEST26-his-hSFRP1 was a gift from Haian Fu (Addgene plasmid # 189539 ; http://n2t.net/addgene:189539 ; RRID:Addgene_189539)
